>Addgene plasmid #186762 | pNHT7::YB1::sNluc5 | addgene full sequence | sequence record 375133 | Addgene NGS Result
CTTTCCTGCGTTATCCCCTGATTCTGTGGATAACCGTATTACCGCCTTTGAGTGAGCTGATACCGCTCGC
CGCAGCCGAACGACCGAGCGCAGCGAGTCAGTGAGCGAGGAAGCGGAAGAGCGCCCAATACGCAAACCGC
CTCTCCCCGCGCGTTGGCCGATTCATTAATGCAGCTGGCACGACAGGTTTCCCGACTGGAAAGCGGGCAG
TGAGCGCAACGCAATTAATACGCGTACCGCTAGCCAGGAAGAGTTTGTAGAAACGCAAAAAGGCCATCCG
TCAGGATGGCCTTCTGCTTAGTTTGATGCCTGGCAGTTTATGGCGGGCGTCCTGCCCGCCACCCTCCGGG
CCGTTGCTTCACAACGTTCAAATCCGCTCCCGGCGGATTTGTCCTACTCAGGAGAGCGTTCACCGACAAA
CAACAGATAAAACGAAAGGCCCAGTCTTCCGACTGAGCCTTTCGTTTTATTTGATGCCTGGCAGTTCCCT
ACTCTCGCGTTAACGCTAGCATGGATGTTTTCCCAGTCACGACGTTGTAAAACGACGGCCAGTTAATACG
ACTCACTATAGGCAAAGAAACTTAAATAAAACTTGATTTAACTAACTTAACATTTTGTTTATATACTTAT
ATAATTACAATAACAATAAATTCAATTTAATTTATAATGGTCTTCACATTGGAAGATTTTGTGGGGGACT
GGCGTCAGACCGCCGGATACAACTTAGATCAGGTTTTGGAGCAAGGGGGAGTTTCATCCTTATTCCAGAA
TCTTGGTGTATCTGTTACCCCCATTCAGAGAATTGTTTTAAGTGGGGAGAACGGGTTGAAAATTGATATT
CATGTTATTATTCCCTACGAAGGGCTTTCAGGTGATCAAATGGGACAGATAGAAAAGATTTTTAAGGTTG
TGTACCCTGTTGACGATCACCACTTTAAGGTAATTTTACATTACGGGACTTTGGTAATAGATGGGGTTAC
TCCAAACATGATTGATTACTTTGGGCGACCATATGAAGGTATAGCAGTGTTCGATGGAAAGAAAATAACC
GTCACCGGAACCTTGTGGAATGGAAATAAGATTATCGACGAGCGTTTAATCAATCCTGACGGATCATTAT
TGTTTAGAGTAACTATAAACGGCGTAACCGGATGGCGATTATGCGAACGTATTTTAGCTTAATGTAATAT
GAATTATATATGTCGATTTGTACAATACTTATGAAAACACGACTTTACGTTTTTGCGTTGTTTTATAAAT
CAAATCATGATTCAATTAACGGAATTTCGATTCATAAGTATTTGAAAGTGTTCTATGTACTGTAGGTTAA
TATTTAATAAATTTGTGTATTTCATTTCAATATAAATTTTGACCACCAAGCTTGTCATAGCTGTTTCCTG
GCAGCTCTGGCCCGTGTCTCAAAATCTCTGATGTTACATTGCACAAGATAAAAATATATCATCATGAACA
ATAAAACTGTCTGCTTACATAAACAGTAATACAAGGGGTGTTATGAGCCATATTCAACGGGAAACGTCGA
GGCCGCGATTAAATTCCAACATGGATGCTGATTTATATGGGTATAAATGGGCTCGCGATAATGTCGGGCA
ATCAGGTGCGACAATCTATCGCTTGTATGGGAAGCCCGATGCGCCAGAGTTGTTTCTGAAACATGGCAAA
GGTAGCGTTGCCAATGATGTTACAGATGAGATGGTCAGACTAAACTGGCTGACGGAATTTATGCCTCTTC
CGACCATCAAGCATTTTATCCGTACTCCTGATGATGCATGGTTACTCACCACTGCGATCCCCGGAAAAAC
AGCATTCCAGGTATTAGAAGAATATCCTGATTCAGGTGAAAATATTGTTGATGCGCTGGCAGTGTTCCTG
CGCCGGTTGCATTCGATTCCTGTTTGTAATTGTCCTTTTAACAGCGATCGCGTATTTCGCCTCGCTCAGG
CGCAATCACGAATGAATAACGGTTTGGTTGATGCGAGTGATTTTGATGACGAGCGTAATGGCTGGCCTGT
TGAACAAGTCTGGAAAGAAATGCATAAACTTTTGCCATTCTCACCGGATTCAGTCGTCACTCATGGTGAT
TTCTCACTTGATAACCTTATTTTTGACGAGGGGAAATTAATAGGTTGTATTGATGTTGGACGAGTCGGAA
TCGCAGACCGATACCAGGATCTTGCCATCCTATGGAACTGCCTCGGTGAGTTTTCTCCTTCATTACAGAA
ACGGCTTTTTCAAAAATATGGTATTGATAATCCTGATATGAATAAATTGCAGTTTCATTTGATGCTCGAT
GAGTTTTTCTAATCAGAATTGGTTAATTGGTTGTAACACTGGCAGAGCATTACGCTGACTTGACGGGACG
GCGCAAGCTCATGACCAAAATCCCTTAACGTGAGTTACGCGTCGTTCCACTGAGCGTCAGACCCCGTAGA
AAAGATCAAAGGATCTTCTTGAGATCCTTTTTTTCTGCGCGTAATCTGCTGCTTGCAAACAAAAAAACCA
CCGCTACCAGCGGTGGTTTGTTTGCCGGATCAAGAGCTACCAACTCTTTTTCCGAAGGTAACTGGCTTCA
GCAGAGCGCAGATACCAAATACTGTTCTTCTAGTGTAGCCGTAGTTAGGCCACCACTTCAAGAACTCTGT
AGCACCGCCTACATACCTCGCTCTGCTAATCCTGTTACCAGTGGCTGCTGCCAGTGGCGATAAGTCGTGT
CTTACCGGGTTGGACTCAAGACGATAGTTACCGGATAAGGCGCAGCGGTCGGGCTGAACGGGGGGTTCGT
GCACACAGCCCAGCTTGGAGCGAACGACCTACACCGAACTGAGATACCTACAGCGTGAGCTATGAGAAAG
CGCCACGCTTCCCGAAGGGAGAAAGGCGGACAGGTATCCGGTAAGCGGCAGGGTCGGAACAGGAGAGCGC
ACGAGGGAGCTTCCAGGGGGAAACGCCTGGTATCTTTATAGTCCTGTCGGGTTTCGCCACCTCTGACTTG
AGCGTCGATTTTTGTGATGCTCGTCAGGGGGGCGGAGCCTATGGAAAAACGCCAGCAACGCGGCCTTTTT
ACGGTTCCTGGCCTTTTGCTGGCCTTTTGCTCACATGTT
Features (pLannotate 1.2.2; 8 found; start..end, strand, type, name):
    121..213     +  CDS            lacI (fragment): lac repressor; lacI; The lac repressor binds to the lac operator to inhibit transcription in E. coli. This inhibition can be relieved by adding lactose or isopropyl-β-D-thiogalactopyranoside (IPTG).
    268..295     -  terminator     rrnB T2 terminator: transcription terminator T2 from the E. coli rrnB gene
    427..470     +  terminator     rrnB T1 terminator: Escherichia coli rrnB; transcription terminator T1 from the E. coli rrnB gene
    517..553     -  CDS            lacZα (fragment): LacZα fragment of β-galactosidase; lacZ fragment
    554..572     +  promoter       T7 promoter: promoter for bacteriophage T7 RNA polymerase
    667..1179    +  CDS            LUCI_OPLGR (fragment): Experimental evidence at protein level: Swiss-Prot protein existence level 1. Catalytic subunit of oplophorus-luciferin 2-monooxygenase. Oxidoreductase that converts coelenterazine (the oplophorus luciferin) to coelenteramide under emission of blue light with a maximum at 454 nm. Is also active with bisdeoxycoelenterazine. From Oplophorus gracilirostris (Luminous shrimp).
   1513..2322    +  CDS            KanR: aminoglycoside phosphotransferase; aph(3')-Ia; confers resistance to kanamycin in bacteria or G418 (Geneticin®) in eukaryotes
   2469..3057    +  rep_origin     ori: high-copy-number ColE1/pMB1/pBR322/pUC origin of replication
