[The description below was written by a language model from this plasmid's Addgene catalogue record and pLannotate feature annotations shown in this document.]
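Description:
pNHT7::YB1::sNluc5 is a small (about 3.1 kb) bacterial plasmid built on the pNHT7 backbone that serves as a template for producing mRNA by in vitro transcription, not as an expression vector that functions directly in cells. It is maintained in E. coli at high copy through a ColE1/pUC-type origin of replication and is selected with kanamycin via an aminoglycoside phosphotransferase (KanR) gene. The annotated backbone also carries rrnB T1 and T2 transcription terminators upstream of the cassette, which typically insulate an insert from read-through transcription. Short lacI and lacZα fragments are also annotated and appear to be cloning remnants, not functional genes.

The payload is an roughly 805 bp insert placed immediately downstream of a bacteriophage T7 promoter, introduced through BsaI sites that were destroyed during cloning. It encodes sNluc5, a nanoluciferase open reading frame codon-optimized for the planarian Schmidtea mediterranea (reported codon adaptation index 0.633). The feature table recognises this as a fragment of the catalytic subunit of Oplophorus gracilirostris luciferase, the deep-sea shrimp enzyme from which nanoluciferase is derived. According to the record, the coding sequence is flanked by the 5' and 3' untranslated regions of a Y-box binding protein (YB1) gene. These UTRs are not separately annotated but presumably occupy the intervals between the promoter, the luciferase CDS and the backbone. T7 RNA polymerase transcription yields a reporter mRNA with these UTRs, intended for transfection into planarian somatic cells, where luminescence reports heterologous expression. The numbered codon-optimization suffix suggests it may be one of a set of variants, but the record does not describe the others.
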