Addgene plasmid #186762: pNHT7::YB1::sNluc5
Purpose: An mRNA production vector encoding planarian codon-optimized nanoluciferase (sNluc5, CAI = 0.633) with y-box binding protein 5' and 3' UTRs.
Depositing lab: Bo Wang. Depositing organization: Stanford University. Publication: Heterologous reporter expression in the planarian Schmidtea mediterranea through somatic mRNA transfection. Hall RN, Weill U, Drees L, Leal-Ortiz S, Li H, Khariton M, Chai C, Xue Y, Rosental B, Quake SR, Sanchez Alvarado A, Melosh NA, Fire AZ, Rink JC, Wang B. Cell Rep Methods. 2022 Sep 20;2(10):100298. doi: 10.1016/j.crmeth.2022.100298. eCollection 2022 Oct 24. PubMed 36313809.
Backbone
  Vector backbone: pNHT7
  Backbone size w/o insert (bp): 2314
  Total vector size (bp): 3119
Growth in bacteria
  Bacterial resistance: Kanamycin, 50 μg/mL
  Growth temperature: 37°C
  Growth strain: DH5alpha
  Copy number: High Copy
Gene/Insert
  Gene/Insert name: Nanoluciferase
  Species: Schmidtea mediterranea
  Insert size (bp): 805
  Promoter: T7
  Cloning method: Restriction Enzyme; 5′ cloning site BsaI (destroyed during cloning); 3′ cloning site BsaI (destroyed during cloning)
  Sequencing primers: 5′ GTAAAACGACGGCCAGT; 3′ CAGGAAACAGCTATGAC
Terms and licenses: Academic/Nonprofit Terms; Industry Terms: Not Available to Industry
How to cite: pNHT7::YB1::sNluc5 was a gift from Bo Wang (Addgene plasmid # 186762 ; http://n2t.net/addgene:186762 ; RRID:Addgene_186762)
